>Addgene plasmid #201947 | PX458-3xHA-en1FnCas9 | addgene full sequence | sequence record 405301 | Addgene NGS Result
GAGGGCCTATTTCCCATGATTCCTTCATATTTGCATATACGATACAAGGCTGTTAGAGAGATAATTGGAA
TTAATTTGACTGTAAACACAAAGATATTAGTACAAAATACGTGACGTAGAAAGTAATAATTTCTTGGGTA
GTTTGCAGTTTTAAAATTATGTTTTAAAATGGACTATCATATGCTTACCGTAACTTGAAAGTATTTCGAT
TTCTTGGCTTTATATATCTTGTGGAAAGGACGAAACACCGGGTCTTCGAGAAGACCTGTTTCAGTTGCGC
CGAAAGGCGCTCTGTAATCATTTAAAAGTATTTTGAACGGACCTCTGTTTGACACGTCTGTTTTTTGTTT
TAGAGCTAGAAATAGCAAGTTAAAATAAGGCTAGTCCGTTTTTAGCGCGTGCGCCAATTCTGCAGACAAA
TGGCTCTAGAGGTACCCGTTACATAACTTACGGTAAATGGCCCGCCTGGCTGACCGCCCAACGACCCCCG
CCCATTGACGTCAATAGTAACGCCAATAGGGACTTTCCATTGACGTCAATGGGTGGAGTATTTACGGTAA
ACTGCCCACTTGGCAGTACATCAAGTGTATCATATGCCAAGTACGCCCCCTATTGACGTCAATGACGGTA
AATGGCCCGCCTGGCATTGTGCCCAGTACATGACCTTATGGGACTTTCCTACTTGGCAGTACATCTACGT
ATTAGTCATCGCTATTACCATGGTCGAGGTGAGCCCCACGTTCTGCTTCACTCTCCCCATCTCCCCCCCC
TCCCCACCCCCAATTTTGTATTTATTTATTTTTTAATTATTTTGTGCAGCGATGGGGGCGGGGGGGGGGG
GGGGGCGCGCGCCAGGCGGGGCGGGGCGGGGCGAGGGGCGGGGCGGGGCGAGGCGGAGAGGTGCGGCGGC
AGCCAATCAGAGCGGCGCGCTCCGAAAGTTTCCTTTTATGGCGAGGCGGCGGCGGCGGCGGCCCTATAAA
AAGCGAAGCGCGCGGCGGGCGGGAGTCGCTGCGCGCTGCCTTCGCCCCGTGCCCCGCTCCGCCGCCGCCT
CGCGCCGCCCGCCCCGGCTCTGACTGACCGCGTTACTCCCACAGGTGAGCGGGCGGGACGGCCCTTCTCC
TCCGGGCTGTAATTAGCTGAGCAAGAGGTAAGGGTTTAAGGGATGGTTGGTTGGTGGGGTATTAATGTTT
AATTACCTGGAGCACCTGCCTGAAATCACTTTTTTTCAGGTTGGACCGGTGCCACCATGGGATCCTACCC
ATACGATGTTCCAGATTACGCTTACCCATACGATGTTCCAGATTACGCTTACCCATACGATGTTCCAGAT
TACGCTATGGCCCCAAAGAAGAAGCGGAAGGTCGGTATCCACGGAGTCCCAGCAGCCAATTTTAAGATCC
TGCCTATCGCAATCGACCTGGGCGTCAAGAATACTGGCGTGTTTAGTGCTTTTTATCAGAAGGGGACCTC
ACTGGAGAGACTGGACAATAAGAACGGAAAAGTGTATGAACTGTCCAAGGATTCTTACACTCTGCTGATG
AACAATAGGACCGCACGGAGACACCAGAGGCGAGGAATTGACAGGAAACAGCTGGTGAAGCGCCTGTTCA
AACTGATCTGGACAGAGCAGCTGAACCTGGAATGGGATAAGGACACTCAGCAGGCCATCAGCTTCCTGTT
TAATCGACGGGGATTCTCTTTTATTACTGACGGCTATAGTCCTGAGTACCTGAACATCGTGCCAGAACAG
GTCAAGGCAATCCTGATGGACATTTTCGACGATTATAATGGCGAGGACGATCTGGATTCCTACCTGAAAC
TGGCCACAGAGCAAGAGAGTAAGATCAGCGAAATCTACAACAAGCTGATGCAGAAGATCCTGGAGTTCAA
GCTGATGAAACTGTGCACCGACATCAAGGACGATAAAGTGAGTACCAAGACACTGAAAGAGATCACAAGC
TACGAGTTCGAACTGCTGGCCGATTATCTGGCTAACTACAGCGAATCCCTGAAAACCCAGAAATTTTCCT
ACACAGACAAGCAGGGCAATCTGAAAGAGCTGTCTTACTACCACCATGATAAGTACAACATCCAGGAGTT
CCTGAAGAGACACGCCACCATCAATGACAGGATTCTGGATACACTGCTGACTGACGATCTGGACATCTGG
AACTTCAACTTCGAGAAGTTCGATTTCGACAAGAACGAGGAAAAACTGCAGAATCAGGAAGATAAGGACC
ACATTCAGGCTCATCTGCACCATTTCGTGTTTGCAGTCAATAAGATCAAAAGCGAGATGGCATCCGGCGG
GCGCCATCGAAGCCAGTACTTCCAGGAAATCACCAACGTGCTGGACGAGAACAATCACCAGGAAGGCTAC
CTGAAAAACTTCTGTGAGAATCTGCATAACAAGAAGTACAGCAATCTGTCCGTGAAGAATCTGGTCAACC
TGATTGGAAATCTGTCCAACCTGGAACTGAAGCCCCTGCGCAAATACTTCAACGACAAGATCCACGCTAA
AGCAGACCATTGGGATGAGCAGAAGTTTACTGAAACCTATTGCCACTGGATTCTGGGCGAGTGGCGGGTG
GGGGTCAAGGATCAGGACAAGAAAGACGGCGCAAAGTATTCTTACAAGGACCTGTGTAACGAGCTGAAGC
AGAAAGTGACTAAGGCCGGGCTGGTGGACTTCCTGCTGGAGCTGGACCCCTGCCGAACCATTCCACCTTA
CCTGGACAACAATAACAGAAAGCCACCCAAATGTCAGAGCCTGATCCTGAATCCCAAGTTTCTGGATAAT
CAGTATCCTAACTGGCAGCAGTACCTGCAGGAGCTGAAGAAACTGCAGTCAATCCAGAACTACCTGGACA
GCTTCGAAACCGATCTGAAGGTGCTGAAAAGCTCCAAGGACCAGCCTTACTTCGTCGAGTACAAGTCTAG
TAACCAGCAGATCGCTTCCGGCCAGCGGGATTACAAGGATCTGGACGCAAGAATCCTGCAGTTCATTTTT
GACAGGGTGAAGGCCTCTGATGAGCTGCTGCTGAACGAAATCTATTTCCAGGCAAAGAAACTGAAGCAGA
AAGCCTCAAGCGAGCTGGAAAAGCTGGAGTCCTCTAAGAAACTGGACGAAGTGATCGCTAACTCTCAGCT
GAGTCAGATTCTGAAGTCTCAGCACACAAATGGAATCTTCGAGCAGGGCACTTTTCTGCATCTGGTGTGC
AAATACTATAAGCAGCGACAGAGAGCCAGGGACAGCCGCCTGTACATCATGCCTGAATATCGATACGATA
AGAAACTGCACAAGTACAACAACACCGGCCGCTTTGACGATGACAACCAGCTGCTGACATATTGTAATCA
TAAGCCCCGGCAGAAAAGATACCAGCTGCTGAACGACCTGGCAGGAGTGCTGCAGGTCTCTCCTAATTTT
CTGAAGGATAAAATCGGGTCCGATGACGATCTGTTCATTTCTAAGTGGCTGGTGGAGCACATCCGGGGCT
TTAAGAAGGCCTGCGAAGATAGCCTGAAAATCCAGAAGGATAACAGGGGACTGCTGAATCATAAGATCAA
CATTGCACGCAATACCAAGGGCAAATGCGAGAAAGAAATCTTCAACCTGATCTGTAAGATTGAGGGGAGC
GAAGATAAGAAAGGGAATTATAAGCACGGACTGGCCTACGAGCTGGGAGTGCTGCTGTTCGGAGAGCCAA
ACGAGGCCAGCAAGCCCGAATTTGATAGGAAAATCAAGAAATTCAATTCAATCTACAGCTTTGCCCAGAT
CCAGCAGATTGCCTTTGCTGAGAGGAAGGGGAATGCAAACACATGCGCCGTGTGTAGTGCAGACAACGCC
CATCGCATGCAGCAGATCAAAATTACTGAGCCAGTCGAAGATAATAAGGATAAAATCATTCTGTCAGCAA
AGGCACAGCGACTGCCTGCAATCCCAACCCGAATTGTGGATGGAGCTGTCAAGAAAATGGCTACAATTCT
GGCAAAGAATATCGTGGACGATAATTGGCAGAACATTAAGCAGGTCCTGAGCGCAAAACACCAGCTGCAT
ATCCCAATCATTACCGAGTCCAACGCCTTCGAGTTTGAACCCGCTCTGGCAGACGTGAAGGGCAAATCTC
TGAAGGATAGAAGGAAGAAAGCCCTGGAGCGAATTAGTCCCGAAAACATCTTCAAGGATAAGAACAACAG
AATCAAGGAGTTTGCTAAGGGGATTTCCGCCTACTCTGGAGCTAACCTGACAGATGGGGACTTCGATGGA
GCAAAGGAGGAACTGGATCACATCATTCCTCGCAGCCATAAGAAATATGGCACTCTGAACGACGAGGCTA
ATCTGATTTGCGTGACCCGGGGCGATAATAAGAACAAAGGGAACCGGATCTTCTGTCTGAGAGACCTGGC
CGATAATTACAAGCTGAAACAGTTTGAGACCACAGACGATCTGGAGATCGAAAAGAAAATTGCCGACACC
ATCTGGGATGCTAATAAGAAGGACTTCAAGTTCGGAAACTATCGGAGCTTCATCAATCTGACACCTCAGG
AGCAGAAAGCATTCAGACACGCCCTGTTTCTGGCTGATGAAAACCCAATCAAGCAGGCAGTGATCAGAGC
CATTAATAACCGCAACCGAACCTTCGTGAATGGCACACAGAGGTATTTTGCTGAGGTCCTGGCAAATAAC
ATCTACCTGCGCGCCAAGAAAGAAAATCTGAACACTGACAAGATCAGCTTCGATTACTTTGGAATCCCTA
CCATTGGAAACGGCCGAGGGATCGCTGAGATTCGGCAGCTGTATGAAAAGGTGGACAGTGATATCCAGGC
CTACGCTAAAGGCGACAAGCCACAGGCCTCTTATAGTCACCTGATTGATGCTATGCTGGCATTCTGCATC
GCCGCTGACGAGCATCGGAACGATGGATCTATTGGCCTGGAAATCGACAAAAACTATAGTCTGTACCCTC
TGGATAAGAATACTGGCGAGGTGTTCACCAAAGACATCTTTTCACAGATCAAGATTACCGACAACGAGTT
CAGCGATAAGAAACTGGTCAGAAAGAAAGCTATTGAAGGGTTTAACACACACAGACAGATGACTAGGGAT
GGAATCTATGCAGAGAATTACCTGCCTATCCTGATTCATAAGGAGCTGAACGAAGTGAGGAAGGGGTACA
CATGGAAAAATTCCGAGGAAATCAAAATTTTCAAGGGAAAGAAATACGACATCCAGCAGCTGAATAACCT
GGTGTATTGTCTGAAGTTTGTGGACAAACCAATCAGTATTGATATCCAGATTTCAACCCTGGAGGAACTG
AGAAACATCCTGACTACCAATAACATTGCAGCCACTGCCGAGTACTATTACATTAATCTGAAAACCCAGA
AGCTGCACGAGTATTACATCGAAAATTACAACACAGCCCTGGGGTATAAGAAATACAGCAAGGAGATGGA
GTTCCTGAGGTCCCTGGCTTATAGGTCTAGGCGCGTGAAGATCAAAAGTATTGACGATGTCAAGCAGGTC
CTGGACAAGGATTCAAACTTCATCATCGGAAAGATCACACTGCCCTTCAAGAAAGAGTGGCAGCGACTGT
ACCGGGAATGGCAGAACACAACTATCAAAGACGATTATGAGTTTCTGAAGAGCTTCTTTAATGTGAAGTC
CATTACTAAACTGCACAAGAAAGTCCGGAAAGACTTCTCTCTGCCCATCAGTACAAACGAGGGCAAGTTT
CTGGTGAAGAGAAAAACTTGGGATAATAACTTCATCTACCAGATTCTGAATGACTCAGATAGCAGGGCAG
ACGGGACTAAACCCTTCATTCCTGCCTTTGATATCAGCAAGAACGAGATTGTGGAAGCCATCATTGACAG
TTTCACCTCAAAAAACATCTTTTGGCTGCCAAAGAATATTGAGCTGCAGAAGGTGGACAACAAGAACATC
TTCGCCATTGATACCAGCAAGTGGTTTGAGGTCGAAACACCATCCGACCTGCGCGATATCGGCATTGCTA
CCATTCAGTACAAGATCGACAATAACTCACGCCCCAAGGTGCGAGTCAAACTGGATTACGTGATCGACGA
TGACAGCAAGATTAACTATTTCATGAATCACTCACTGCTGAAGAGCCGGTATCCCGACAAAGTCCTGGAG
ATCCTGAAGCAGAGCACAATCATTGAGTTCGAAAGTTCAGGGTTTAACAAAACTATTAAGGAGATGCTGG
GAATGAAGCTGGCCGGCATCTACAATGAAACCTCCAATAACAAAAGGCCGGCGGCCACGAAAAAGGCCGG
CCAGGCAAAAAAGAAAAAGGAATTCGGCAGTGGAGAGGGCAGAGGAAGTCTGCTAACATGCGGTGACGTC
GAGGAGAATCCTGGCCCAGTGAGCAAGGGCGAGGAGCTGTTCACCGGGGTGGTGCCCATCCTGGTCGAGC
TGGACGGCGACGTAAACGGCCACAAGTTCAGCGTGTCCGGCGAGGGCGAGGGCGATGCCACCTACGGCAA
GCTGACCCTGAAGTTCATCTGCACCACCGGCAAGCTGCCCGTGCCCTGGCCCACCCTCGTGACCACCCTG
ACCTACGGCGTGCAGTGCTTCAGCCGCTACCCCGACCACATGAAGCAGCACGACTTCTTCAAGTCCGCCA
TGCCCGAAGGCTACGTCCAGGAGCGCACCATCTTCTTCAAGGACGACGGCAACTACAAGACCCGCGCCGA
GGTGAAGTTCGAGGGCGACACCCTGGTGAACCGCATCGAGCTGAAGGGCATCGACTTCAAGGAGGACGGC
AACATCCTGGGGCACAAGCTGGAGTACAACTACAACAGCCACAACGTCTATATCATGGCCGACAAGCAGA
AGAACGGCATCAAGGTGAACTTCAAGATCCGCCACAACATCGAGGACGGCAGCGTGCAGCTCGCCGACCA
CTACCAGCAGAACACCCCCATCGGCGACGGCCCCGTGCTGCTGCCCGACAACCACTACCTGAGCACCCAG
TCCGCCCTGAGCAAAGACCCCAACGAGAAGCGCGATCACATGGTCCTGCTGGAGTTCGTGACCGCCGCCG
GGATCACTCTCGGCATGGACGAGCTGTACAAGGAATTCTAACTAGAGCTCGCTGATCAGCCTCGACTGTG
CCTTCTAGTTGCCAGCCATCTGTTGTTTGCCCCTCCCCCGTGCCTTCCTTGACCCTGGAAGGTGCCACTC
CCACTGTCCTTTCCTAATAAAATGAGGAAATTGCATCGCATTGTCTGAGTAGGTGTCATTCTATTCTGGG
GGGTGGGGTGGGGCAGGACAGCAAGGGGGAGGATTGGGAAGAGAATAGCAGGCATGCTGGGGAGCGGCCG
CAGGAACCCCTAGTGATGGAGTTGGCCACTCCCTCTCTGCGCGCTCGCTCGCTCACTGAGGCCGGGCGAC
CAAAGGTCGCCCGACGCCCGGGCTTTGCCCGGGCGGCCTCAGTGAGCGAGCGAGCGCGCAGCTGCCTGCA
GGGGCGCCTGATGCGGTATTTTCTCCTTACGCATCTGTGCGGTATTTCACACCGCATA
[95 nt withheld, positions 7549-7643]
T
[46 nt withheld, positions 7645-7690]
C
[141 nt withheld, positions 7692-7832]
CCTTTGACGTTGGAGTCCACGTTCTTT
[37 nt withheld, positions 7860-7896]
ACTCTATCTCGGGCTATTCTTTTGATTTATAAGGGATTTTGCCGATTTCGGTCTATTGGTTAAAAAATGA
GCTGATTTAACAAAAATTTAACGCGAATTTTAACAAAATATTAACGTTTACAATTTTATGGTGCACTCTC
AGTACAATCTGCTCTGATGCCGCATAGTTAAGCCAGCCCCGACACCCGCCAACACCCGCTGACGCGCCCT
GACGGGCTTGTCTGCTCCCGGCATCCGCTTACAGACAAGCTGTGACCGTCTCCGGGAGCTGCATGTGTCA
GAGGTTTTCACCGTCATCACCGAAACGCGCGAGACGAAAGGGCCTCGTGATACGCCTATTTTTATAGGTT
AATGTCATGATAATAATGGTTTCTTAGACGTCAGGTGGCACTTTTCGGGGAAATGTGCGCGGAACCCCTA
TTTGTTTATTTTTCTAAATACATTCAAATATGTATCCGCTCATGAGACAATAACCCTGATAAATGCTTCA
ATAATATTGAAAAAGGAAGAGTATGAGTATTCAACATTTCCGTGTCGCCCTTATTCCCTTTTTTGCGGCA
TTTTGCCTTCCTGTTTTTGCTCACCCAGAAACGCTGGTGAAAGTAAAAGATGCTGAAGATCAGTTGGGTG
CACGAGTGGGTTACATCGAACTGGATCTCAACAGCGGTAAGATCCTTGAGAGTTTTCGCCCCGAAGAACG
TTTTCCAATGATGAGCACTTTTAAAGTTCTGCTATGTGGCGCGGTATTATCCCGTATTGACGCCGGGCAA
GAGCAACTCGGTCGCCGCATACACTATTCTCAGAATGACTTGGTTGAGTACTCACCAGTCACAGAAAAGC
ATCTTACGGATGGCATGACAGTAAGAGAATTATGCAGTGCTGCCATAACCATGAGTGATAACACTGCGGC
CAACTTACTTCTGACAACGATCGGAGGACCGAAGGAGCTAACCGCTTTTTTGCACAACATGGGGGATCAT
GTAACTCGCCTTGATCGTTGGGAACCGGAGCTGAATGAAGCCATACCAAACGACGAGCGTGACACCACGA
TGCCTGTAGCAATGGCAACAACGTTGCGCAAACTATTAACTGGCGAACTACTTACTCTAGCTTCCCGGCA
ACAATTAATAGACTGGATGGAGGCGGATAAAGTTGCAGGACCACTTCTGCGCTCGGCCCTTCCGGCTGGC
TGGTTTATTGCTGATAAATCTGGAGCCGGTGAGCGTGGAAGCCGCGGTATCATTGCAGCACTGGGGCCAG
ATGGTAAGCCCTCCCGTATCGTAGTTATCTACACGACGGGGAGTCAGGCAACTATGGATGAACGAAATAG
ACAGATCGCTGAGATAGGTGCCTCACTGATTAAGCATTGGTAACTGTCAGACCAAGTTTACTCATATATA
CTTTAGATTGATTTAAAACTTCATTTTTAATTTAAAAGGATCTAGGTGAAGATCCTTTTTGATAATCTCA
TGACCAAAATCCCTTAACGTGAGTTTTCGTTCCACTGAGCGTCAGACCCCGTAGAAAAGATCAAAGGATC
TTCTTGAGATCCTTTTTTTCTGCGCGTAATCTGCTGCTTGCAAACAAAAAAACCACCGCTACCAGCGGTG
GTTTGTTTGCCGGATCAAGAGCTACCAACTCTTTTTCCGAAGGTAACTGGCTTCAGCAGAGCGCAGATAC
CAAATACTGTTCTTCTAGTGTAGCCGTAGTTAGGCCACCACTTCAAGAACTCTGTAGCACCGCCTACATA
CCTCGCTCTGCTAATCCTGTTACCAGTGGCTGCTGCCAGTGGCGATAAGTCGTGTCTTACCGGGTTGGAC
TCAAGACGATAGTTACCGGATAAGGCGCAGCGGTCGGGCTGAACGGGGGGTTCGTGCACACAGCCCAGCT
TGGAGCGAACGACCTACACCGAACTGAGATACCTACAGCGTGAGCTATGAGAAAGCGCCACGCTTCCCGA
AGGGAGAAAGGCGGACAGGTATCCGGTAAGCGGCAGGGTCGGAACAGGAGAGCGCACGAGGGAGCTTCCA
GGGGGAAACGCCTGGTATCTTTATAGTCCTGTCGGGTTTCGCCACCTCTGACTTGAGCGTCGATTTTTGT
GATGCTCGTCAGGGGGGCGGAGCCTATGGAAAAACGCCAGCAACGCGGCCTTTTTACGGTTCCTGGCCTT
TTGCTGGCCTTTTGCTCACATGT
Features (pLannotate 1.2.2; 21 found; start..end, strand, type, name):
      1..241     +  promoter       U6 promoter: RNA polymerase III promoter for human U6 snRNA
    268..340     +  misc_RNA       Fn gRNA scaffold: guide RNA scaffold for the Francisella novicida CRISPR/Cas9 system (Hirano et al., 2016)
    347..390     +  misc_RNA       gRNA scaffold (fragment): guide RNA scaffold for the Streptococcus pyogenes CRISPR/Cas9 system
    437..722     +  enhancer       CMV enhancer: human cytomegalovirus immediate early enhancer; contains an 18-bp deletion relative to the standard CMV enhancer
    724..1001    +  promoter       chicken β-actin promoter: No description available
   1002..1229    +  intron         hybrid intron: hybrid between chicken β-actin (CBA) and minute virus of mice (MMV) introns (Gray et al., 2011)
   1256..1272    +  CDS            3xHA (fragment): three tandem HA epitope tags
   1283..1299    +  CDS            3xHA (fragment): three tandem HA epitope tags
   1310..1336    +  CDS            3xHA (fragment): three tandem HA epitope tags
   1388..6271    +  CDS            FnCas9: Cas9 endonuclease from the Francisella novicida Type II CRISPR/Cas system (Hirano et al., 2016)
   6272..6319    +  CDS            nucleoplasmin NLS: bipartite nuclear localization signal from nucleoplasmin
   6389..7102    +  CDS            EGFP: EGFP is a basic (constitutively fluorescent) green fluorescent protein published in 1996, derived from Aequorea victoria. It is reported to be a rapidly-maturing weak dimer with moderate acid sensitivity.
   7136..7247    +  polyA_signal   bGH poly(A) signal: bovine growth hormone polyadenylation signal
   7352..7492    +  repeat_region  AAV2 ITR: inverted terminal repeat of adeno-associated virus serotype 2 inverted
   7497..7548    -  misc_feature   bom (fragment): basis of mobility region from pBR322
   7567..8022    +  rep_origin     f1 ori (sequence partly withheld): f1 bacteriophage origin of replication; arrow indicates direction of (+) strand synthesis
   8023..8072    -  misc_feature   bom (fragment): basis of mobility region from pBR322
   8174..8209    -  CDS            rop (fragment): Rop protein, which maintains plasmids at low copy number; rop
   8304..8408    +  promoter       AmpR promoter: bla
   8409..9269    +  CDS            AmpR: β-lactamase; bla; confers resistance to ampicillin, carbenicillin, and related antibiotics
   9440..10028   +  rep_origin     ori: high-copy-number ColE1/pMB1/pBR322/pUC origin of replication
