[The description below was written by a language model from this plasmid's Addgene catalogue record and pLannotate feature annotations shown in this document.]
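Description:
PX458-3xHA-en1FnCas9 is a 10,089 bp all-in-one mammalian CRISPR expression plasmid built on the PX458 backbone. It carries both a nuclease cassette and an empty guide RNA cassette for transient delivery into mammalian cells. It is propagated in E. coli through a high-copy ColE1/pUC-type origin with ampicillin resistance (AmpR under its own bla promoter). It also retains an f1 phage origin and a single AAV2 ITR left over from the parental vector. With only one ITR annotated, the ITR is a backbone remnant rather than a functional packaging unit. There is no drug selection marker for mammalian cells; transfected cells are identified or sorted by EGFP fluorescence.

The nuclease cassette is driven by the Cbh promoter, annotated as a CMV enhancer, chicken β-actin promoter and hybrid CBA/MVM intron. It expresses a synthetic open reading frame consisting of an N-terminal 3xHA epitope tag and NLS, Francisella novicida Cas9, a C-terminal nucleoplasmin NLS, and T2A-EGFP, terminated by a bGH polyadenylation signal. The FnCas9 carries the E1369R substitution that defines the enhanced-activity variant en1FnCas9. The T2A peptide causes EGFP to be released as a separate protein, so green fluorescence reports nuclease expression without being fused to the enzyme. The HA tag allows immunodetection.

Upstream, a human U6 Pol III promoter precedes an FnCas9-specific guide RNA scaffold, followed by a residual fragment of the S. pyogenes scaffold from PX458. This forms the site into which a user-designed spacer is cloned. The plasmid is intended for genome editing in mammalian cells with this engineered FnCas9 variant.
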