Addgene plasmid #201947: PX458-3xHA-en1FnCas9
Purpose: Mammalian expression plasmid of enhanced activity FnCas9 variant en1FnCas9 with T2A-EGFP and cloning backbone for sgRNA
Depositing lab: Debojyoti Chakraborty. Depositing organization: Institute of Genomics and Integrative Biology (CSIR-IGIB). Publication: PAM-flexible Engineered FnCas9 variants for robust and ultra-precise genome editing and diagnostics. Acharya S, Ansari AH, Kumar Das P, Hirano S, Aich M, Rauthan R, Mahato S, Maddileti S, Sarkar S, Kumar M, Phutela R, Gulati S, Rahman A, Goel A, Afzal C, Paul D, Agrawal T, Pulimamidi VK, Jalali S, Nishimasu H, Mariappan I, Nureki O, Maiti S, Chakraborty D. Nat Commun. 2024 Jun 28;15(1):5471. doi: 10.1038/s41467-024-49233-w. PubMed 38942756.
Backbone
  Vector backbone: PX458
  Backbone size w/o insert (bp): 4233
  Total vector size (bp): 10089
  Vector type: Mammalian Expression, CRISPR
  Selectable markers: EGFP
Growth in bacteria
  Bacterial resistance: Ampicillin, 100 μg/mL
  Growth temperature: 37°C
  Growth strain: DH5alpha
  Copy number: Unknown
Gene/Insert
  Gene/Insert name: 3xHA-NLS-en1FnCas9-T2A-EGFP
  Species: Synthetic
  Insert size (bp): 5856
  Mutation: E1369R on FnCas9
  Promoter: Cbh
  Tag / fusion protein: 3xHA (N terminal on insert); NLS (N terminal on insert); NLS (C terminal on insert); T2A-EGFP (C terminal on insert)
  Cloning method: Restriction Enzyme; 5′ cloning site AgeI (not destroyed); 3′ cloning site FseI (not destroyed)
  Sequencing primers: 5′ CTCCGGGCTGTAATTAGCTG
Terms and licenses: Academic/Nonprofit Terms; Industry Terms: Not Available to Industry
How to cite: PX458-3xHA-en1FnCas9 was a gift from Debojyoti Chakraborty (Addgene plasmid # 201947 ; http://n2t.net/addgene:201947 ; RRID:Addgene_201947)
